Addgene plasmid #84400: TOPO-BC6
Purpose: Encodes illumina barcodes for allele frequency sequencing (FREQ-Seq-Squared)
Depositing lab: J.J. Emerson. Depositing organization: University of California, Irvine. Publication: FREQ-Seq2: a method for precise high-throughput combinatorial quantification of allele frequencies. Zhao R, Lukacsovich T, Gaut R, Emerson JJ. G3 (Bethesda). 2023 Sep 30;13(10):jkad162. doi: 10.1093/g3journal/jkad162. PubMed 37494033.
Backbone
  Vector backbone: pCRII-TOPO
  Backbone manufacturer: Thermo Fisher Scientific
  Vector type: Barcoding plasmids
Growth in bacteria
  Bacterial resistance: Ampicillin, 100 μg/mL
  Growth temperature: 37°C
  Growth strain: DH5alpha
  Copy number: High Copy
Gene/Insert
  Gene/Insert name: BC6
  Species: Synthetic
  Insert size (bp): 86
  Promoter: SP6/T7
  Cloning method: TOPO Cloning
  Sequencing primers: 5′ T7; 3′ SP6
Terms and licenses: Academic/Nonprofit Terms; Industry Terms: Not Available to Industry
Depositor comments: This plasmid is part of the FREQ-Seq-Squared kit. See Addgene's kit collection page for more details: https://www.addgene.org/kits/
How to cite: TOPO-BC6 was a gift from J.J. Emerson (Addgene plasmid # 84400 ; http://n2t.net/addgene:84400 ; RRID:Addgene_84400)
