[The description below was written by a language model from this plasmid's Addgene catalogue record and pLannotate feature annotations shown in this document.]
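Description:
TOPO-BC6 is a small bacterial barcoding plasmid built by TOPO cloning an 86 bp synthetic insert, BC6, into the commercial pCRII-TOPO backbone. It is one member of the FREQ-Seq-Squared kit, a set of plasmids that each carry an Illumina barcode for sequencing-based quantification of allele frequencies. The record does not describe the internal layout of the insert beyond its being a synthetic barcode element, and the feature annotation does not mark it. By position it must lie in the unannotated interval between the SP6 and T7 promoters.

The assembled sequence is 4,059 nt and shows the standard pCRII-TOPO architecture. A high-copy ColE1/pUC-type origin drives replication in E. coli, and an f1 origin allows production of single-stranded DNA with helper phage. Both a β-lactamase gene (AmpR) and a Tn5-derived neo/kanamycin resistance gene are present, with a fragment of Tn5 transposase sequence upstream of neo as a remnant of that cassette's origin. The catalogue lists ampicillin as the selection used. The cloning site sits within the lacZα region, downstream of the CAP binding site, lac promoter and lac operator, so insertion disrupts lacZα and in this backbone permits blue/white screening. The convergent SP6 and T7 phage promoters flanking the insert also serve as the listed sequencing primer sites. They could support in vitro transcription, though nothing in the record suggests that use. The plasmid appears to serve mainly as a stable, renewable source of the barcode sequence for FREQ-Seq-Squared library construction, where barcodes are combined to multiplex many samples in a single run.
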