Features (pLannotate 1.2.2; 13 found; start..end, strand, type, name):
      2..94      +  CDS            lacI (fragment): lac repressor; lacI; The lac repressor binds to the lac operator to inhibit transcription in E. coli. This inhibition can be relieved by adding lactose or isopropyl-β-D-thiogalactopyranoside (IPTG).
    107..128     +  protein_bind   CAP binding site: CAP binding activates transcription in the presence of cAMP. E. coli catabolite activator protein
    143..173     +  promoter       lac promoter: promoter for the E. coli lac operon
    181..197     +  protein_bind   lac operator: The lac repressor binds to the lac operator to inhibit transcription in E. coli. This inhibition can be relieved by adding lactose or isopropyl-β-D-thiogalactopyranoside (IPTG). lac repressor encoded by lacI
    239..257     +  promoter       SP6 promoter: promoter for bacteriophage SP6 RNA polymerase
    493..511     -  promoter       T7 promoter: promoter for bacteriophage T7 RNA polymerase
    514..671     +  CDS            lacZα (fragment): LacZα fragment of β-galactosidase; lacZ fragment
    675..1103    +  rep_origin     f1 ori (sequence partly withheld): f1 bacteriophage origin of replication; arrow indicates direction of (+) strand synthesis
   1116..1415    +  CDS            tnpA (fragment): TN5P_ECOLX - Also known as tnp. Experimental evidence at protein level: Swiss-Prot protein existence level 1. Mediates transposition of transposon Tn5 by a 'cut and paste' mechanism. First, the monomeric transposase binds the 19 bp inverted DNA repeats flanking the transposon. Then, dimerization of the DNA- bound transposase creates a synaptic DNA complex. After nicking of the first DNA strand, excision of the transposon proceeds through a series of intermediates. The transposase then mediates the insertion of the transposon at a new site by strand transfer. The activity of the wild- type tran
   1447..2238    +  CDS            neo: KKA2_KLEPN - Also known as kan, nptII. Experimental evidence at protein level: Swiss-Prot protein existence level 1. Resistance to kanamycin, neomycin, paromomycin, ribostamycin, butirosin and gentamicin B. From Klebsiella pneumoniae.
   2242..2258    +  promoter       AmpR promoter (fragment): bla
   2259..3119    +  CDS            AmpR: β-lactamase; bla; confers resistance to ampicillin, carbenicillin, and related antibiotics
   3290..3878    +  rep_origin     ori: high-copy-number ColE1/pMB1/pBR322/pUC origin of replication
>Addgene plasmid #84400 | TOPO-BC6 | addgene full sequence | sequence record 163320 | Addgene assembled sequence
AGCGCCCAATACGCAAACCGCCTCTCCCCGCGCGTTGGCCGATTCATTAATGCAGCTGGCACGACAGGTT
TCCCGACTGGAAAGCGGGCAGTGAGCGCAACGCAATTAATGTGAGTTAGCTCACTCATTAGGCACCCCAG
GCTTTACACTTTATGCTTCCGGCTCGTATGTTGTGTGGAATTGTGAGCGGATAACAATTTCACACAGGAA
ACAGCTATGACCATGATTACGCCAAGCTATTTAGGTGACACTATAGAATACTCAAGCTATGCATCAAGCT
TGGTACCGAGCTCGGATCCACTAGTAACGGCCGCCAGTGTGCTGGAATTCGCCCTTGTAAGCAGTGGGTT
CTCTAGATCCATAGATCGGAAGAGCGGTTCAGCAGGAATGCCGAGACCGATCTCGTATGCCGTCTTCTGC
TTAAGGGCGAATTCTGCAGATATCCATCACACTGGCGGCCGCTCGAGCATGCATCTAGAGGGCCCAATTC
GCCCTATAGTGAGTCGTATTACAATTCACTGGCCGTCGTTTTACAACGTCGTGACTGGGAAAACCCTGGC
GTTACCCAACTTAATCGCCTTGCAGCACATCCCCCTTTCGCCAGCTGGCGTAATAGCGAAGAGGCCCGCA
CCGATCGCCCTTCCCAACAGTTGCGCAGCCTGAATGGCGAATGG
[124 nt withheld, positions 675-798]
C
[91 nt withheld, positions 800-890]
A
[49 nt withheld, positions 892-940]
CCTTTGACGTTGGAGTCCACGTTCTTT
[37 nt withheld, positions 968-1004]
ACCCTATCTCGGTCTATTCTTTTGATTTATAAGGGATTTTGCCGATTTCGGCCTATTGGTTAAAAAATGA
GCTGATTTAACAAAAATTTAACGCGAATTTTAACAAAATTCAGGGCGCAAGGGCTGCTAAAGGAAGCGGA
ACACGTAGAAAGCCAGTCCGCAGAAACGGTGCTGACCCCGGATGAATGTCAGCTACTGGGCTATCTGGAC
AAGGGAAAACGCAAGCGCAAAGAGAAAGCAGGTAGCTTGCAGTGGGCTTACATGGCGATAGCTAGACTGG
GCGGTTTTATGGACAGCAAGCGAACCGGAATTGCCAGCTGGGGCGCCCTCTGGTAAGGTTGGGAAGCCCT
GCAAAGTAAACTGGATGGCTTTCTTGCCGCCAAGGATCTGATGGCGCAGGGGATCAAGATCTGATCAAGA
GACAGGATGAGGATCGTTTCGCATGATTGAACAAGATGGATTGCACGCAGGTTCTCCGGCCGCTTGGGTG
GAGAGGCTATTCGGCTATGACTGGGCACAACAGACAATCGGCTGCTCTGATGCCGCCGTGTTCCGGCTGT
CAGCGCAGGGGCGCCCGGTTCTTTTTGTCAAGACCGACCTGTCCGGTGCCCTGAATGAACTGCAGGACGA
GGCAGCGCGGCTATCGTGGCTGGCCACGACGGGCGTTCCTTGCGCAGCTGTGCTCGACGTTGTCACTGAA
GCGGGAAGGGACTGGCTGCTATTGGGCGAAGTGCCGGGGCAGGATCTCCTGTCATCCCACCTTGCTCCTG
CCGAGAAAGTATCCATCATGGCTGATGCAATGCGGCGGCTGCATACGCTTGATCCGGCTACCTGCCCATT
CGACCACCAAGCGAAACATCGCATCGAGCGAGCACGTACTCGGATGGAAGCCGGTCTTGTCGATCAGGAT
GATCTGGACGAAGAGCATCAGGGGCTCGCGCCAGCCGAACTGTTCGCCAGGCTCAAGGCGCGCATGCCCG
ACGGCGAGGATCTCGTCGTGACCCATGGCGATGCCTGCTTGCCGAATATCATGGTGGAAAATGGCCGCTT
TTCTGGATTCATCGACTGTGGCCGGCTGGGTGTGGCGGACCGCTATCAGGACATAGCGTTGGCTACCCGT
GATATTGCTGAAGAGCTTGGCGGCGAATGGGCTGACCGCTTCCTCGTGCTTTACGGTATCGCCGCTCCCG
ATTCGCAGCGCATCGCCTTCTATCGCCTTCTTGACGAGTTCTTCTGAATTGAAAAAGGAAGAGTATGAGT
ATTCAACATTTCCGTGTCGCCCTTATTCCCTTTTTTGCGGCATTTTGCCTTCCTGTTTTTGCTCACCCAG
AAACGCTGGTGAAAGTAAAAGATGCTGAAGATCAGTTGGGTGCACGAGTGGGTTACATCGAACTGGATCT
CAACAGCGGTAAGATCCTTGAGAGTTTTCGCCCCGAAGAACGTTTTCCAATGATGAGCACTTTTAAAGTT
CTGCTATGTGGCGCGGTATTATCCCGTATTGACGCCGGGCAAGAGCAACTCGGTCGCCGCATACACTATT
CTCAGAATGACTTGGTTGAGTACTCACCAGTCACAGAAAAGCATCTTACGGATGGCATGACAGTAAGAGA
ATTATGCAGTGCTGCCATAACCATGAGTGATAACACTGCGGCCAACTTACTTCTGACAACGATCGGAGGA
CCGAAGGAGCTAACCGCTTTTTTGCACAACATGGGGGATCATGTAACTCGCCTTGATCGTTGGGAACCGG
AGCTGAATGAAGCCATACCAAACGACGAGCGTGACACCACGATGCCTGTAGCAATGGCAACAACGTTGCG
CAAACTATTAACTGGCGAACTACTTACTCTAGCTTCCCGGCAACAATTAATAGACTGGATGGAGGCGGAT
AAAGTTGCAGGACCACTTCTGCGCTCGGCCCTTCCGGCTGGCTGGTTTATTGCTGATAAATCTGGAGCCG
GTGAGCGTGGGTCTCGCGGTATCATTGCAGCACTGGGGCCAGATGGTAAGCCCTCCCGTATCGTAGTTAT
CTACACGACGGGGAGTCAGGCAACTATGGATGAACGAAATAGACAGATCGCTGAGATAGGTGCCTCACTG
ATTAAGCATTGGTAACTGTCAGACCAAGTTTACTCATATATACTTTAGATTGATTTAAAACTTCATTTTT
AATTTAAAAGGATCTAGGTGAAGATCCTTTTTGATAATCTCATGACCAAAATCCCTTAACGTGAGTTTTC
GTTCCACTGAGCGTCAGACCCCGTAGAAAAGATCAAAGGATCTTCTTGAGATCCTTTTTTTCTGCGCGTA
ATCTGCTGCTTGCAAACAAAAAAACCACCGCTACCAGCGGTGGTTTGTTTGCCGGATCAAGAGCTACCAA
CTCTTTTTCCGAAGGTAACTGGCTTCAGCAGAGCGCAGATACCAAATACTGTTCTTCTAGTGTAGCCGTA
GTTAGGCCACCACTTCAAGAACTCTGTAGCACCGCCTACATACCTCGCTCTGCTAATCCTGTTACCAGTG
GCTGCTGCCAGTGGCGATAAGTCGTGTCTTACCGGGTTGGACTCAAGACGATAGTTACCGGATAAGGCGC
AGCGGTCGGGCTGAACGGGGGGTTCGTGCACACAGCCCAGCTTGGAGCGAACGACCTACACCGAACTGAG
ATACCTACAGCGTGAGCTATGAGAAAGCGCCACGCTTCCCGAAGGGAGAAAGGCGGACAGGTATCCGGTA
AGCGGCAGGGTCGGAACAGGAGAGCGCACGAGGGAGCTTCCAGGGGGAAACGCCTGGTATCTTTATAGTC
CTGTCGGGTTTCGCCACCTCTGACTTGAGCGTCGATTTTTGTGATGCTCGTCAGGGGGGCGGAGCCTATG
GAAAAACGCCAGCAACGCGGCCTTTTTACGGTTCCTGGCCTTTTGCTGGCCTTTTGCTCACATGTTCTTT
CCTGCGTTATCCCCTGATTCTGTGGATAACCGTATTACCGCCTTTGAGTGAGCTGATACCGCTCGCCGCA
GCCGAACGACCGAGCGCAGCGAGTCAGTGAGCGAGGAAGCGGAAG
