>Addgene plasmid #84400 | TOPO-BC6 | depositor partial sequence | sequence record 161006 | Primer and barcode sequence
GTAAGCAGTGGGTTCTCTAGATCCATAGATCGGAAGAGCGGTTC
