>Addgene plasmid #84400 | TOPO-BC6 | addgene partial sequence | sequence record 163319 | F1ori-R 5'-AGGGAAGAAAGCGAAAGGAG-3'
[67 nt withheld, positions 1-67]
CCATTCGCCATTCAGGCTGCGCAACTGTTGGGAAGGGCGATCGGTGCGGGCCTCTTCGCTATTACGCCAG
CTGGCGAAAGGGGGATGTGCTGCAAGGCGATTAAGTTGGGTAACGCCAGGGTTTTCCCAGTCACGACGTT
GTAAAACGACGGCCAGTGAATTGTAATACGACTCACTATAGGGCGAATTGGGCCCTCTAGATGCATGCTC
GAGCGGCCGCCAGTGTGATGGATATCTGCAGAATTCGCCCTTAAGCAGAAGACGGCATACGAGATCGGTC
TCGGCATTCCTGCTGAACCGCTCTTCCGATCTATGGATCTAGAGAACCCACTGCTTACAAGGGCGAATTC
CAGCACACTGGCGGCCGTTACTAGTGGATCCGAGCTCGGTACCAAGCTTGATGCATAGCTTGAGTATTCT
ATAGTGTCACCTAAATAGCTTGGCGTAATCATGGTCATAGCTGTTTCCTGTGTGAAATTGTTATCCGCTC
ACAATTCCACACAACATACGAGCCGGAAGCATAAAGTGTAAAGCCTGGGGTGCCTAATGAGTGAGCTAAC
TCACATTAATTGCGTTGCGCTCACTGCCCGCTTTCCAGTCGGGAAACCTGTCGTGCCAGCTGCATTAATG
AATCGGCCAACGCGCGGGGAGAGGCGGTTTGCGTATTGGGCGCTCTTCCGCTTCCTCGCTCACTGACTCG
CTGCGCTCGGTCGTTCGGCTGCGGCGAGCGGTATCAGCTCACTCAAAGGCGGTAATACG
